>Addgene plasmid #129970 | pRDAX-454 C-Tag Venus210[2] L32 FRB mCherry | depositor full sequence | sequence record 249348 | Full Sequence
CCTGCCTCCAGGCCTCAATATTGGCCATTAGCCATATTATTCATTGGTTATATAGCATAAATCAATATTG
GCTATTGGCCATTGCATACGTTGTATCTATATCATAATATGTACATTTATATTGGCTCATGTCCAATATG
ACCGCCATGTTGGCATTGATTATTGACTAGTTATTAATAGTAATCAATTACGGGGTCATTAGTTCATAGC
CCATATATGGAGTTCCGCGTTACATAACTTACGGTAAATGGCCCGCCTGGCTGACCGCCCAACGACCCCC
GCCCATTGACGTCAATAATGACGTATGTTCCCATAGTAACGCCAATAGGGACTTTCCATTGACGTCAATG
GGTGGAGTATTTACGGTAAACTGCCCACTTGGCAGTACATCAAGTGTATCATATGCCAAGTCCGCCCCCT
ATTGACGTCAATGACGGTAAATGGCCCGCCTGGCATTATGCCCAGTACATGACCTTACGGGACTTTCCTA
CTTGGCAGTACATCTACGTATTAGTCATCGCTATTACCATGGTGATGCGGTTTTGGCAGTACACCAATGG
GCGTGGATAGCGGTTTGACTCACGGGGATTTCCAAGTCTCCACCCCATTGACGTCAATGGGAGTTTGTTT
TGGCACCAAAATCAACGGGACTTTCCAAAATGTCGTAATAACCCCGCCCCGTTGACGCAAATGGGCGGTA
GGCGTGTACGGTGGGAGGTCTATATAAGCAGAGCTCGTTTAGTGAACCGTCAGATCACTAGAAGCTTTAT
TGCGGTAGTTTATCACAGTTAAATTGCTAACGCAGTCAGTGCTTCTGACACAACAGTCTCGAACTTAAGC
TGCAGAAGTTGGTCGTGAGGCACTGGGCAGGTAAGTATCAAGGTTACAAGACAGGTTTAAGGAGACCAAT
AGAAACTGGGCTTGTCGAGACAGAGAAGACTCTTGCGTTTCTGATAGGCACCTATTGGTCTTACTGACAT
CCACTTTGCCTTTCTCTCCACAGGTGTCCACTCCCAGGCCACCATGGTGGCCATCCTCTGGCATGAGATG
TGGCATGAAGGCCTGGAAGAGGCATCTCGTTTGTACTTTGGGGAAAGGAACGTGAAAGGCATGTTTGAGG
TGCTGGAGCCCTTGCATGCTATGATGGAACGGGGCCCCCAGACTCTGAAGGAAACATCCTTTAATCAGGC
CTATGGTCGAGATTTAATGGAGGCCCAAGAGTGGTGCAGGAAGTACATGAAATCAGGGAATGTCAAGGAC
CTCACCCAAGCCTGGGACCTCTATTATCATGTGTTCCGACGAATCTCAGACGTGGGTGGCGGAGGGAGCG
AAGGCGGCGGATCCGGAGGGCCTGGCTCTGGCGGAGAGGGGAGCGCTGGAGGCGGGTCAGCCGGTGGTGG
CAGTGATCCCAATGAGAAGAGGGACCATATGGTACTGCTCGAATTCGTGACTGCAGCAGGCATTACCCTT
GGGATGGATGAACTTTATAAGTAAGAATTCAGATCCGCCCCTCTCCCTCCCCCCCCCCTAACGTTACTGG
CCGAAGCCGCTTGGAATAAGGCCGGTGTGCGTTTGTCTATATGTTATTTTCCACCATATTGCCGTCTTTT
GGCAATGTGAGGGCCCGGAAACCTGGCCCTGTCTTCTTGACGAGCATTCCTAGGGGTCTTTCCCCTCTCG
CCAAAGGAATGCAAGGTCTGTTGAATGTCGTGAAGGAAGCAGTTCCTCTGGTAGCTTCTTGAAGACAAAC
AACGTCTGTAGCGACCCTTTGCAGGCAGCGGAACCCCCCACCTGGCGACAGGTGCCTCTGCGGCCAAAAG
CCACGTGTATAAGATACACCTGCAAAGGCGGCACAACCCCAGTGCCACGTTGTGAGTTGGATAGTTGTGG
AAAGAGTCAAATGGCTCTCCTCAAGCGTATTCAACAAGGGGCTGAAGGATGCCCAGAAGGTACCCCATTG
TATGGGATCTGATCTGGGGCCTCGGTACACATGCTTTACATGTGTTTAGTCGAGGTTAAAAAAACGTCTA
GGCCCCCCGAACCACGGGGACGTGGTTTTCCTTTGAAAAACACGATGATAATATGGCCACAACCATGGTG
AGCAAGGGCGAGGAGGATAACATGGCCATCATCAAGGAGTTCATGCGCTTCAAGGTGCACATGGAGGGCT
CCGTGAACGGCCACGAGTTCGAGATCGAGGGCGAGGGCGAGGGCCGCCCCTACGAGGGCACCCAGACCGC
CAAGCTGAAGGTGACCAAGGGTGGCCCCCTGCCCTTCGCCTGGGACATCCTGTCCCCTCAGTTCATGTAC
GGCTCCAAGGCCTACGTGAAGCACCCCGCCGACATCCCCGACTACTTGAAGCTGTCCTTCCCCGAGGGCT
TCAAGTGGGAGCGCGTGATGAACTTCGAGGACGGCGGCGTGGTGACCGTGACCCAGGACTCCTCCCTGCA
GGACGGCGAGTTCATCTACAAGGTGAAGCTGCGCGGCACCAACTTCCCCTCCGACGGCCCCGTAATGCAG
AAGAAGACCATGGGCTGGGAGGCCTCCTCCGAGCGGATGTACCCCGAGGACGGCGCCCTGAAGGGCGAGA
TCAAGCAGAGGCTGAAGCTGAAGGACGGCGGCCACTACGACGCTGAGGTCAAGACCACCTACAAGGCCAA
GAAGCCCGTGCAGCTGCCCGGCGCCTACAACGTCAACATCAAGTTGGACATCACCTCCCACAACGAGGAC
TACACCATCGTGGAACAGTACGAACGCGCCGAGGGCCGCCACTCCACCGGCGGCATGGACGAGCTGTACA
AGTAAACCGGTGCTCGAGGTACCGATGAATAGCTAAGGTCGAGGCCGCAGGTAAGTATCAAGGTTACAAG
ACAGGTTTAAGGAGACCAATAGAAACTGGGCTTGTCGAGACAGAGAAGACTCTTGCGTTTCTGATAGGCA
CCTATTGGTCTTACTGACATCCACTTTGCCTTTCTCTCCACAGGTGTCGACAATCAACCTCTGGATTACA
AAATTTGTGAAAGATTGACTGGTATTCTTAACTATGTTGCTCCTTTTACGCTATGTGGATACGCTGCTTT
AATGCCTTTGTATCATGCTATTGCTTCCCGTATGGCTTTCATTTTCTCCTCCTTGTATAAATCCTGGTTG
CTGTCTCTTTATGAGGAGTTGTGGCCCGTTGTCAGGCAACGTGGCGTGGTGTGCACTGTGTTTGCTGACG
CAACCCCCACTGGTTGGGGCATTGCCACCACCTGTCAGCTCCTTTCCGGGACTTTCGCTTTCCCCCTCCC
TATTGCCACGGCGGAACTCATCGCCGCCTGCCTTGCCCGCTGCTGGACAGGGGCTCGGCTGTTGGGCACT
GACAATTCCGTGGTGTTGTCGGGGAAGCTGACGTCCTTTCCATGGCTGCTCGCCTGTGTTGCCACCTGGA
TTCTGCGCGGGACGTCCTTCTGCTACGTCCCTTCGGCCCTCAATCCAGCGGACCTTCCTTCCCGCGGCCT
GCTGCCGGCTCTGCGGCCTCTTCCGCGTCTTCGCCTTCGCCCTCAGACGAGTCGGATCTCCCTTTGGGCC
GCCTCCCCGCCTGGAATTCGAGCTCGGTACGATCAGCCTCGACTGTGCCTTCTAGTTGCCAGCCATCTGT
TGTTTGCCCCTCCCCCGTGCCTTCCTTGACCCTGGAAGGTGCCACTCCCACTGTCCTTTCCTAATAAAAT
GAGGAAATTGCATCGCATTGTCTGAGTAGGTGTCATTCTATTCTGGGGGGTGGGGTGGGGCAGGACAGCA
AGGGGGAGGATTGGGAAGACAATAGCCCAGCTTTTGTTCCCTTTAGTGAGGGTTAATTGCGCGCTTGGCG
TAATCATGGTCATAGCTGTTTCCTGTGTGAAATTGTTATCCGCTAATTCACTCCTCAGGTGCAGGCTGCC
TATCAGAAGGTGGTGGCTGGTGTGGCCAATGCCCTGGCTCACAAATACCACTGAGATCTTTTTCCCTCTG
CCAAAAATTATGGGGACATCATGAAGCCCCTTGAGCATCTGACTTCTGGCTAATAAAGGAAATTTATTTT
CATTGCAATAGTGTGTTGGAATTTTTTGTGTCTCTCACTCGGAAGGACATATGGGAGGGCAAATCATTTA
AAACATCAGAATGAGTATTTGGTTTAGAGTTTGGCAACATATGCCCATATGCTGGCTGCCATGAACAAAG
GTTGGCTATAAAGAGGTCATCAGTATATGAAACAGCCCCCTGCTGTCCATTCCTTATTCCATAGAAAAGC
CTTGACTTGAGGTTAGATTTTTTTTATATTTTGTTTTGTGTTATTTTTTTCTTTAACATCCCTAAAATTT
TCCTTACATGTTTTACTAGCCAGATTTTTCCTCCTCTCCTGACTACTCCCAGTCATAGCTGTCCCTCTTC
TCTTATGGAGATCGGCCGGCCGCCGGCGTCGACGCGCGCGGCCGCGGCGCGCCGTTGCTGGCGTTTTTCC
ATAGGCTCCGCCCCCCTGACGAGCATCACAAAAATCGACGCTCAAGTCAGAGGTGGCGAAACCCGACAGG
ACTATAAAGATACCAGGCGTTTCCCCCTGGAAGCTCCCTCGTGCGCTCTCCTGTTCCGACCCTGCCGCTT
ACCGGATACCTGTCCGCCTTTCTCCCTTCGGGAAGCGTGGCGCTTTCTCATAGCTCACGCTGTAGGTATC
TCAGTTCGGTGTAGGTCGTTCGCTCCAAGCTGGGCTGTGTGCACGAACCCCCCGTTCAGCCCGACCGCTG
CGCCTTATCCGGTAACTATCGTCTTGAGTCCAACCCGGTAAGACACGACTTATCGCCACTGGCAGCAGCC
ACTGGTAACAGGATTAGCAGAGCGAGGTATGTAGGCGGTGCTACAGAGTTCTTGAAGTGGTGGCCTAACT
ACGGCTACACTAGAAGAACAGTATTTGGTATCTGCGCTCTGCTGAAGCCAGTTACCTTCGGAAAAAGAGT
TGGTAGCTCTTGATCCGGCAAACAAACCACCGCTGGTAGCGGTGGTTTTTTTGTTTGCAAGCAGCAGATT
ACGCGCAGAAAAAAAGGATCTCAAGAAGATCCTTTGATCTTTTCTACGGGGTCTGACGCTCAGTGGAACG
AAAACTCACGTTAAGGGATTTTGGTCATGAGATTATCAAAAAGGATCTTCACCTAGATCCTTTTAAATTA
AAAATGAAGTTTTAAATCAATCTAAAGTATATATGAGTAAACTTGGTCTGACAGTTACCAATGCTTAATC
AGTGAGGCACCTATCTCAGCGATCTGTCTATTTCGTTCATCCATAGTTGCCTGACTCCCCGTCGTGTAGA
TAACTACGATACGGGAGGGCTTACCATCTGGCCCCAGTGCTGCAATGATACCGCGAGACCCACGCTCACC
GGCTCCAGATTTATCAGCAATAAACCAGCCAGCCGGAAGGGCCGAGCGCAGAAGTGGTCCTGCAACTTTA
TCCGCCTCCATCCAGTCTATTAATTGTTGCCGGGAAGCTAGAGTAAGTAGTTCGCCAGTTAATAGTTTGC
GCAACGTTGTTGCCATTGCTACAGGCATCGTGGTGTCACGCTCGTCGTTTGGTATGGCTTCATTCAGCTC
CGGTTCCCAACGATCAAGGCGAGTTACATGATCCCCCATGTTGTGCAAAAAAGCGGTTAGCTCCTTCGGT
CCTCCGATCGTTGTCAGAAGTAAGTTGGCCGCAGTGTTATCACTCATGGTTATGGCAGCACTGCATAATT
CTCTTACTGTCATGCCATCCGTAAGATGCTTTTCTGTGACTGGTGAGTACTCAACCAAGTCATTCTGAGA
ATAGTGTATGCGGCGACCGAGTTGCTCTTGCCCGGCGTCAATACGGGATAATACCGCGCCACATAGCAGA
ACTTTAAAAGTGCTCATCATTGGAAAACGTTCTTCGGGGCGAAAACTCTCAAGGATCTTACCGCTGTTGA
GATCCAGTTCGATGTAACCCACTCGTGCACCCAACTGATCTTCAGCATCTTTTACTTTCACCAGCGTTTC
TGGGTGAGCAAAAACAGGAAGGCAAAATGCCGCAAAAAAGGGAATAAGGGCGACACGGAAATGTTGAATA
CTCATACTCTTCCTTTTTCAATATTATTGAAGCATTTATCAGGGTTATTGTCTCATGAGCGGATACATAT
TTGAATGTATTTAGAAAAATAAACAAATAGGGGTTCCGCGCACATTTCCCCGAAAAGTGCCACCTGACGT
CTAAGAAACCATTATTATCATGACATTAACCTATAAAAATAGGCGTATCACGAGGCCCTTTCGTCTACGC
GCGCGCCGGCGGCGCGCCGTCGACGGCCGGCCGCGGCCGCG
Features (pLannotate 1.2.2; 17 found; start..end, strand, type, name):
    154..531     +  enhancer       CMV enhancer: human cytomegalovirus immediate early enhancer
    533..732     +  promoter       CMV promoter: human cytomegalovirus (CMV) immediate early promoter
    871..1003    +  intron         chimeric intron: chimera between introns from human β-globin and immunoglobulin heavy chain genes
   1033..1308    +  CDS            FRB: FKBP-rapamycin binding domain of human FRAP
   1405..1491    +  CDS            Sapphire (fragment): Sapphire is a basic (constitutively fluorescent) long stokes shift fluorescent protein published in 1998, derived from Aequorea victoria. It is reported to be a rapidly-maturing weak dimer with low acid sensitivity.
   1508..2094    +  misc_feature   IRES2: internal ribosome entry site (IRES) of the encephalomyocarditis virus (EMCV)
   2095..2802    +  CDS            mCherry: mCherry is a basic (constitutively fluorescent) red fluorescent protein published in 2004, derived from Discosoma sp.. It is reported to be a very rapidly-maturing monomer with low acid sensitivity.
   2851..2983    +  intron         chimeric intron: chimera between introns from human β-globin and immunoglobulin heavy chain genes
   2992..3580    +  misc_feature   WPRE: woodchuck hepatitis virus posttranscriptional regulatory element
   3584..3600    +  misc_feature   MCS (fragment): pUC18/19 multiple cloning site
   3613..3724    +  polyA_signal   bGH poly(A) signal: bovine growth hormone polyadenylation signal
   3820..3838    -  promoter       T3 promoter: promoter for bacteriophage T3 RNA polymerase
   3897..3971    +  CDS            HBB (fragment): HBB_PONPY - Experimental evidence at transcript level: Swiss-Prot protein existence level 2. Involved in oxygen transport from the lung to the various peripheral tissues. From Pongo pygmaeus (Bornean orangutan).
   4042..4097    +  polyA_signal   β-globin poly(A) signal: rabbit β-globin polyadenylation signal (Gil and Proudfoot, 1987)
   4476..5064    -  rep_origin     ori: high-copy-number ColE1/pMB1/pBR322/pUC origin of replication
   5235..6095    -  CDS            AmpR: β-lactamase; bla; confers resistance to ampicillin, carbenicillin, and related antibiotics
   6096..6200    -  promoter       AmpR promoter: bla
