[The description below was written by a language model from this plasmid's Addgene catalogue record and pLannotate feature annotations shown in this document.]
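Description:
pRDAX-454 C-Tag Venus210[2] L32 FRB mCherry is a custom-built mammalian expression plasmid of about 6.3 kb, designed as an assay vector for detecting protein–protein interactions by bimolecular or trimolecular fluorescence complementation (BiFC/TriFC). It is propagated in E. coli at high copy from a ColE1/pUC-type origin and selected with ampicillin through the β-lactamase gene and its native promoter.

The expression unit is driven by the CMV immediate-early enhancer and promoter, followed by a chimeric β-globin/immunoglobulin intron that promotes efficient processing of the transcript. The first open reading frame encodes FRB, the FKBP–rapamycin binding domain, which the catalogue lists as mouse although the automated annotation matches it to human FRAP. Downstream of FRB, after a gap that presumably corresponds to the "L32" linker in the name, lies a short GFP-family fragment that the annotation software calls Sapphire. Given the construct name, it is most plausibly the small C-terminal Venus fragment split at residue 210, fused as a C-terminal tag. This fragment is non-fluorescent alone and reconstitutes Venus only when brought close to its complementary part or parts on an interacting partner.

An EMCV IRES then allows translation of mCherry from the same transcript, giving a red marker of transfection and expression level against which the complementation signal can be normalised. A second chimeric intron, a WPRE and the bGH polyadenylation signal complete the cassette, and a β-globin fragment with a rabbit β-globin poly(A) signal lies further downstream. Because FRB dimerises with FKBP in the presence of rapamycin, the plasmid probably serves as an inducible control partner, though the record does not say so.
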