Addgene plasmid #129970: pRDAX-454 C-Tag Venus210[2] L32 FRB mCherry
Purpose: PPI (BiFC/TriFC) assay vector
Depositing lab: Gary Lewin. Depositing organization: Max-Delbrueck-Centrum fuer Molekulare Medizin (MDC).
Backbone
  Vector backbone: custom built
  Vector type: Mammalian Expression
Growth in bacteria
  Bacterial resistance: Ampicillin, 100 μg/mL
  Growth temperature: 37°C
  Growth strain: DH5alpha
  Copy number: High Copy
Gene/Insert
  Gene/Insert name: FRB
  Species: M. musculus (mouse)
  Cloning method: Restriction Enzyme; 5′ cloning site unknown (unknown if destroyed); 3′ cloning site unknown (unknown if destroyed)
Terms and licenses: Academic/Nonprofit Terms; Industry Terms: Not Available to Industry
How to cite: pRDAX-454 C-Tag Venus210[2] L32 FRB mCherry was a gift from Gary Lewin (Addgene plasmid # 129970 ; http://n2t.net/addgene:129970 ; RRID:Addgene_129970)
